Addgene plasmid #51368: pcDNA3.1-FLAG-Dicer-5'-pocket mutant
Depositing lab: Narry Kim. Publication: Dicer recognizes the 5' end of RNA for efficient and accurate processing. Park JE, Heo I, Tian Y, Simanshu DK, Chang H, Jee D, Patel DJ, Kim VN. Nature. 2011 Jul 13;475(7355):201-5. doi: 10.1038/nature10198. PubMed 21753850.
Backbone
  Vector backbone: pcDNA3.1
  Backbone manufacturer: Invitrogen
  Vector type: Mammalian Expression
Growth in bacteria
  Bacterial resistance: Ampicillin, 100 μg/mL
  Growth temperature: 37°C
  Growth strain: DH5alpha
  Copy number: High Copy
Gene/Insert
  Gene/Insert name: Dicer (alt name: Dicer1)
  Species: H. sapiens (human)
  Mutation: 5' pocket mutant (R778A, R780A, R811A, H982A, R986A, R993A)
  Entrez Gene: DICER1 (a.k.a. DCR1, Dicer, Dicer1e, GLOW, HERNA, K12H4.8-LIKE, MNG1, RMSE2, aviD)
  Promoter: CMV
  Tag / fusion protein: FLAG (N terminal on backbone)
  Cloning method: Restriction Enzyme; 5′ cloning site HindIII (not destroyed); 3′ cloning site ApaI (not destroyed)
  Sequencing primers: 5′ CMV_fwd_primer; 3′ BGH_rev_primer
Resource information
  A portion of this plasmid was derived from a plasmid made by: Note that the full-length wild type Dicer was cloned by Dr. Patrick Provost (PMID: 12411504).
Terms and licenses: Academic/Nonprofit Terms; Industry Terms: Not Available to Industry
How to cite: pcDNA3.1-FLAG-Dicer-5'-pocket mutant was a gift from Narry Kim (Addgene plasmid # 51368 ; http://n2t.net/addgene:51368 ; RRID:Addgene_51368)
