[The description below was written by a language model from this plasmid's Addgene catalogue record.]
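Description:
pcDNA3.1-FLAG-Dicer-5'-pocket mutant is a mammalian expression plasmid built on the commercial pcDNA3.1 backbone. It is propagated in E. coli as a high-copy plasmid under ampicillin selection. No feature table accompanies the record, so other backbone elements, including any mammalian selection marker, are not documented here. However, the use of a BGH reverse sequencing primer is consistent with the bovine growth hormone polyadenylation signal that normally lies downstream of the pcDNA3.1 cloning site.

The insert is the human DICER1 coding sequence, placed between HindIII and ApaI sites that both remain intact. It is driven by the strong constitutive CMV promoter. A FLAG epitope supplied by the backbone is fused to the N terminus, which allows the protein to be detected by immunoblotting and recovered by anti-FLAG immunopurification. The Dicer sequence carries six alanine substitutions (R778A, R780A, R811A, H982A, R986A and R993A) that together define the "5' pocket mutant"; these replace basic residues in the region of the enzyme described as a pocket for the 5' end of its RNA substrates. The record notes that the mutant derives from a previously cloned full-length wild-type Dicer.

Judging from the associated study on how Dicer recognizes the RNA 5' end for efficient and accurate processing, the construct is suited to expressing the tagged mutant in mammalian cells. Its cleavage efficiency and cleavage-site choice on precursor RNAs can then be compared with those of wild-type Dicer, either in cells or with immunopurified protein.
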