>Addgene plasmid #51368 | pcDNA3.1-FLAG-Dicer-5'-pocket mutant | addgene partial sequence | sequence record 80114 | CMV-F 5'-CGCAAATGGGCGGTAGGCGTG-3'
GCTTCCTCACCAATGGGTCCTTTCTTTGGACTGCCATGGCAACAAGAAGCAATTCATGATAACATTTATA
CGCCAAGAAAATATCAGGTTGAACTGCTTGAAGCAGCTCTGGATCATAATACCATCGTCTGTTTAAACAC
TGGCTCAGGGAAGACATTTATTGCAGTACTACTCACTAAAGAGCTGTCCTATCAGATCAGGGGAGACTTC
AGCAGAAATGGAAAAAGGACGGTGTTCTTGGTCAACTCTGCAAACCAGGTTGCTCAACAAGTGTCAGCTG
TCAGAACTCATTCAGATCTCAAGGTTGGGGAATACTCAAACCTAGAAGTAAATGCATCTTGGACAAAAGA
GAGATGGAACCAAGAGTTTACTAAGCACCAGGTTCTCATTATGACTTGCTATGTCGCCTTGAATGTTTTG
AAAAATGGTTACTTATCACTGTCAGACATTAACCTTTTGGTGTTTGATGAGTGTCATCTTGCAATCCTAG
ACCACCCCTATCGAGAAATTATGAAGCTCTGTGAAAATTGTCCATCATGTCCTCGCATTTTGGGACTAAC
TGCTTCCATTTTAAATGGGAAATGTGATCCA
