>Addgene plasmid #51368 | pcDNA3.1-FLAG-Dicer-5'-pocket mutant | addgene partial sequence | sequence record 80921 | hsDicer-F2 5'-gctacccaaaagcaattcca-3'
CTGTATGTGATAGGAATGGTTTTAACTACACCTTTACCTGATGAACTCAACTTTGCAAGGGCGAAGCTCT
ATCCTCCTGAAGATACCACAAGATGCTTTGGAATACTGACGGCCAAACCCATACCTCAGATTCCACACTT
TCCTGTGTACACAGCCTCTGGAGAGGTTACCATATCCATTGAGTTGAAGAAGTCTGGTTTCATGTTGTCT
CTACAAATGCTTGAGTTGATTACAAGACTTCACCAGTATATATTCTCACATATTCTTCGGCTTGAAAAAC
CTGCACTAGAATTTAAACCTACAGACGCTGATTCAGCATACTGTGTTCTACCTCTTAATGTTGTTAATGA
CTCCAGCACTTTGGATATTGACTTTAAATTCATGGAAGATATTGAGAAGTCTGAAGCTCGCATAGGCATT
CCCAGTACAAAGTATACAAAAGAAACACCCTTTGTTTTTAAATTAGAAGATTACCAAGATGCCGTTATCA
TTCCAAGATATCGCAATTTTGATCAGCCTCATCGATTTTATGTAGCTGATGTGTACACTGATCTTACCCC
ACTCAGTAAATTTCCTTCCCCTGAGTATGAAACTTTTGCAGAATATTATAAAACAAAGTACAACCTTGAC
CTAACCAATCTCAACCAGCCACTGCTGGATGTGGACGCCACATCTTCAGCACTTAATCTTTTGACACCTG
CACATTTGAATCAGAAGGGGAAAGCGCTTCCTTTAAGCAGTGCTGAGAAGAGGAAAGCCAAATGGGAAAG
TCTGCAGAATAAACAGATACTGGTTCCAGAACTCTGTGCTATACATCCAATTCCAGCATCACTGTGGAGA
AAAGCTGTTTGTCTCCCCAGCATACTTTATCGCCTTCACTGCCTTTTGACTGCAGAGGAGCTAAGAGCCC
AGACTGCCAGCGATGCTGG
