>Addgene plasmid #51368 | pcDNA3.1-FLAG-Dicer-5'-pocket mutant | addgene partial sequence | sequence record 80922 | CMV-F 5'-CGCAAATGGGCGGTAGGCGTG-3'
ACTAGAGAACCCACTGCTTACTGGCTTATCGAAATTAATACGACTCACTATAGGGAGACCCAAGCTGGCT
AGCCCACCATGGACTACAAGGACGACGATGACAAGAAGCTTATGGCAGGCCTGCAGCTCATGACCCCTGC
TTCCTCACCAATGGGTCCTTTCTTTGGACTGCCATGGCAACAAGAAGCAATTCATGATAACATTTATACG
CCAAGAAAATATCAGGTTGAACTGCTTGAAGCAGCTCTGGATCATAATACCATCGTCTGTTTAAACACTG
GCTCAGGGAAGACATTTATTGCAGTACTACTCACTAAAGAGCTGTCCTATCAGATCAGGGGAGACTTCAG
CAGAAATGGAAAAAGGACGGTGTTCTTGGTCAACTCTGCAAACCAGGTTGCTCAACAAGTGTCAGCTGTC
AGAACTCATTCAGATCTCAAGGTTGGGGAATACTCAAACCTAGAAGTAAATGCATCTTGGACAAAAGAGA
GATGGAACCAAGAGTTTACTAAGCACCAGGTTCTCATTATGACTTGCTATGTCGCCTTGAATGTTTTGAA
AAATGGTTACTTATCACTGTCAGACATTAACCTTTTGGTGTTTGATGAGTGTCATCTTGCAATCCTAGAC
CACCCCTATCGAGAAATTATGAAGCTCTGTGAAAATTGTCCATCATGTCCTCGCATTTTGGGACTAACTG
CTTCCATTTTAAATGGGAAATGTGATCCAGAGGAATTGGAAGAAAAGATTCAGAAACTAGAGAAAATTCT
TAAGAGTAATGCTGAAACTGCAACTGACCTGGTGGTCTTAGACAGGTATACTTCTCAGCCATGTGAGATT
GTGGTGGATTGTGGACCATTTACTGACAGAAGTGGGCTTTATGAAAGACTGCTGATGGAATTAGAAGAAG
CACTTAA
